Addgene plasmid #251688: lentiCRISPR v2-sgSLC25A39-2
Purpose: gRNA to knock out SLC25A39 in mammalian cells
Depositing lab: Boyi Gan. Depositing organization: University of Texas MD Anderson Cancer Center. Publication: Radiotherapy promotes cuproptosis and synergizes with cuproptosis inducers to overcome tumor radioresistance. Lei G, Sun M, Cheng J, Ye R, Lu Z, Horbath A, Huo D, Wu S, Alapati A, Aggarwal S, Xu Z, Mao C, Yan Y, Yao J, Li Q, Chen X, Lee H, Zhuang L, Jiang D, Pataer A, Roth JA, Navin N, Koong AC, You MJ, Lin SH, Gan B. Cancer Cell. 2025 Jun 9;43(6):1076-1092.e5. doi: 10.1016/j.ccell.2025.03.031. Epub 2025 Apr 10. PubMed 40215978.
Backbone
  Vector backbone: lentiCRISPR v2
  Backbone manufacturer: Feng Zhang (Addgene #52961)
  Backbone size w/o insert (bp): 12000
  Vector type: Lentiviral, CRISPR
  Selectable markers: Puromycin
Growth in bacteria
  Bacterial resistance: Ampicillin, 100 μg/mL
  Growth temperature: 37°C
  Growth strain: NEB Stable
  Copy number: High Copy
Gene/Insert
  Gene/Insert name: SLC25A39 solute carrier family 25 member 39
  gRNA/shRNA sequence: GGATAGGCAGTGAAGTAGATGG
  Species: H. sapiens (human)
  Entrez Gene: SLC25A39 (a.k.a. CGI-69, CGI69)
  Cloning method: Restriction Enzyme; 5′ cloning site unknown (unknown if destroyed)
Terms and licenses: Academic/Nonprofit Terms; Industry Terms: Not Available to Industry
How to cite: lentiCRISPR v2-sgSLC25A39-2 was a gift from Boyi Gan (Addgene plasmid # 251688 ; http://n2t.net/addgene:251688 ; RRID:Addgene_251688)
