[The description below was written by a language model from this plasmid's Addgene catalogue record and pLannotate feature annotations shown in this document.]
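Description:
lentiCRISPR v2-sgSLC25A39-2 is a single-vector lentiviral CRISPR/Cas9 knockout plasmid built on the lentiCRISPR v2 backbone. It carries a guide RNA directed against human SLC25A39 (solute carrier family 25 member 39). The sequenced plasmid is about 13 kb and is maintained in E. coli through a high-copy ColE1/pUC-type origin with ampicillin resistance (AmpR). An f1 origin and an SV40/EM7-driven bleomycin/Zeocin resistance cassette also lie in the plasmid backbone, outside the viral transfer region.

The lentiviral cassette is a third-generation, self-inactivating design. A CMV enhancer/promoter fused to a truncated HIV-1 5' LTR drives production of the genomic RNA in packaging cells. This is followed by the Ψ packaging signal with a gag fragment, the RRE for Rev-dependent nuclear export, the cPPT/CTS, and a ΔU3 3' LTR that leaves the integrated provirus without LTR promoter activity. Between these elements, a human U6 Pol III promoter expresses the SLC25A39-targeting spacer fused to the S. pyogenes gRNA scaffold. An EF-1α core promoter drives S. pyogenes Cas9 followed by a puromycin N-acetyltransferase coding sequence, with a WPRE downstream to enhance transcript expression. The feature table does not annotate the linker joining Cas9 and PuroR, and the cloning sites used for the guide are not recorded.

After packaging and transduction, mammalian cells can be selected with puromycin and express both Cas9 and the guide from one integrated provirus, producing double-strand breaks that disrupt SLC25A39. The name suggests it is the second of several guides against this gene. The associated publication concerns cuproptosis and tumour radioresistance.
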