Features (pLannotate 1.2.2; 33 found; start..end, strand, type, name):
      1..589     +  rep_origin     ori: high-copy-number ColE1/pMB1/pBR322/pUC origin of replication
    772..864     +  CDS            lacI (fragment): lac repressor; lacI; The lac repressor binds to the lac operator to inhibit transcription in E. coli. This inhibition can be relieved by adding lactose or isopropyl-β-D-thiogalactopyranoside (IPTG).
    877..898     +  protein_bind   CAP binding site: CAP binding activates transcription in the presence of cAMP. E. coli catabolite activator protein
    913..943     +  promoter       lac promoter: promoter for the E. coli lac operon
    947..969     +  protein_bind   lac operator (fragment): The lac repressor binds to the lac operator to inhibit transcription in E. coli. This inhibition can be relieved by adding lactose or isopropyl-β-D-thiogalactopyranoside (IPTG). lac repressor encoded by lacI
   1040..1161    -  polyA_signal   SV40 poly(A) signal: SV40 polyadenylation signal
   1156..1281    -  CDS            ble (fragment): BLE_KLEPN - Experimental evidence at protein level: Swiss-Prot protein existence level 1. Binding protein with a strong affinity to the bleomycin family of antibiotics. Binds to CL990; an antimitotic-antibiotic compound. From Klebsiella pneumoniae.
   1291..1665    -  CDS            BleoR: antibiotic-binding protein; Sh ble from Streptoalloteichus hindustanus; confers resistance to bleomycin, phleomycin, and Zeocin™
   1684..1731    -  promoter       EM7 promoter: synthetic bacterial promoter&nbsp
   1779..2108    -  promoter       SV40 promoter: SV40 enhancer and early promoter
   2122..2550    -  rep_origin     f1 ori (sequence partly withheld): f1 bacteriophage origin of replication; arrow indicates direction of (+) strand synthesis
   2571..2592    -  promoter       SV40 promoter (fragment): SV40 enhancer and early promoter
   2596..2820    -  polyA_signal   bGH poly(A) signal: bovine growth hormone polyadenylation signal
   2852..3085    -  LTR            3' LTR (ΔU3): self-inactivating 3' long terminal repeat (LTR) from HIV-1
   3087..3106    -  misc_feature   cPPT/CTS (fragment): central polypurine tract and central termination sequence of HIV-1
   3157..3745    -  misc_feature   WPRE: woodchuck hepatitis virus posttranscriptional regulatory element
   3761..4358    -  CDS            PuroR (fragment): puromycin N-acetyltransferase; pac from Streptomyces; confers resistance to puromycin
   4496..8599    -  CDS            Cas9: Cas9 (Csn1) endonuclease from the Streptococcus pyogenes Type II CRISPR/Cas system generates RNA-guided double strand breaks in DNA
   8624..8835    -  promoter       EF-1α core promoter: core promoter for human elongation factor EF-1α
   8861..8879    -  CDS            small t antigen (fragment): SV40 (simian virus 40) small t antigen
   8897..8972    -  misc_RNA       gRNA scaffold: guide RNA scaffold for the Streptococcus pyogenes CRISPR/Cas9 system
   9004..9244    -  promoter       U6 promoter: RNA polymerase III promoter for human U6 snRNA
   9295..9412    -  misc_feature   cPPT/CTS: central polypurine tract and central termination sequence of HIV-1
   9462..9562    -  CDS            Rev (fragment): human immunodeficiency virus 1 (HIV-1) Rev protein; rev; enhances nuclear export of unspliced and incompletely spliced viral mRNAs
   9939..10172   -  misc_feature   RRE: The Rev response element (RRE) of HIV-1 allows for Rev-dependent mRNA export from the nucleus to the cytoplasm.
  10318..10681   -  CDS            HIV-1 gag (fragment): gag protein from human immunodeficiency virus 1; gag
  10665..10790   -  misc_feature   HIV-1 Ψ: packaging signal of human immunodeficiency virus type 1
  10837..11017   -  LTR            5' LTR (truncated): truncated 5' long terminal repeat (LTR) from HIV-1
  11035..11234   -  promoter       CMV promoter: human cytomegalovirus (CMV) immediate early promoter
  11235..11614   -  enhancer       CMV enhancer: human cytomegalovirus immediate early enhancer
  11769..11821   +  misc_feature   bom (fragment): basis of mobility region from pBR322
  11880..11984   +  promoter       AmpR promoter: bla
  11985..12845   +  CDS            AmpR: β-lactamase; bla; confers resistance to ampicillin, carbenicillin, and related antibiotics
>Addgene plasmid #251688 | lentiCRISPR v2-sgSLC25A39-2 | addgene full sequence | sequence record 498916 | Addgene NGS Result
TTGAGATCCTTTTTTTCTGCGCGTAATCTGCTGCTTGCAAACAAAAAAACCACCGCTACCAGCGGTGGTT
TGTTTGCCGGATCAAGAGCTACCAACTCTTTTTCCGAAGGTAACTGGCTTCAGCAGAGCGCAGATACCAA
ATACTGTTCTTCTAGTGTAGCCGTAGTTAGGCCACCACTTCAAGAACTCTGTAGCACCGCCTACATACCT
CGCTCTGCTAATCCTGTTACCAGTGGCTGCTGCCAGTGGCGATAAGTCGTGTCTTACCGGGTTGGACTCA
AGACGATAGTTACCGGATAAGGCGCAGCGGTCGGGCTGAACGGGGGGTTCGTGCACACAGCCCAGCTTGG
AGCGAACGACCTACACCGAACTGAGATACCTACAGCGTGAGCTATGAGAAAGCGCCACGCTTCCCGAAGG
GAGAAAGGCGGACAGGTATCCGGTAAGCGGCAGGGTCGGAACAGGAGAGCGCACGAGGGAGCTTCCAGGG
GGAAACGCCTGGTATCTTTATAGTCCTGTCGGGTTTCGCCACCTCTGACTTGAGCGTCGATTTTTGTGAT
GCTCGTCAGGGGGGCGGAGCCTATGGAAAAACGCCAGCAACGCGGCCTTTTTACGGTTCCTGGCCTTTTG
CTGGCCTTTTGCTCACATGTTCTTTCCTGCGTTATCCCCTGATTCTGTGGATAACCGTATTACCGCCTTT
GAGTGAGCTGATACCGCTCGCCGCAGCCGAACGACCGAGCGCAGCGAGTCAGTGAGCGAGGAAGCGGAAG
AGCGCCCAATACGCAAACCGCCTCTCCCCGCGCGTTGGCCGATTCATTAATGCAGCTGGCACGACAGGTT
TCCCGACTGGAAAGCGGGCAGTGAGCGCAACGCAATTAATGTGAGTTAGCTCACTCATTAGGCACCCCAG
GCTTTACACTTTATGCTTCCGGCTCGTATGTTGTGTGGAATTGTGAGCGGATAACAATTTCACACAGGAA
ACAGCTATGACCATGATTACGCCAAGCTCTAGCTAGAGGTCGACGGTATACAGACATGATAAGATACATT
GATGAGTTTGGACAAACCACAACTAGAATGCAGTGAAAAAAATGCTTTATTTGTGAAATTTGTGATGCTA
TTGCTTTATTTGTAACCATTATAAGCTGCAATAAACAAGTTGGGGTGGGCGAAGAACTCCAGCATGAGAT
CCCCGCGCTGGAGGATCATCCAGCCGGCGTCCCGGAAAACGATTCCGAAGCCCAACCTTTCATAGAAGGC
GGCGGTGGAATCGAAATCTCGTAGCACGTGTCAGTCCTGCTCCTCGGCCACGAAGTGCACGCAGTTGCCG
GCCGGGTCGCGCAGGGCGAACTCCCGCCCCCACGGCTGCTCGCCGATCTCGGTCATGGCCGGCCCGGAGG
CGTCCCGGAAGTTCGTGGACACGACCTCCGACCACTCGGCGTACAGCTCGTCCAGGCCGCGCACCCACAC
CCAGGCCAGGGTGTTGTCCGGCACCACCTGGTCCTGGACCGCGCTGATGAACAGGGTCACGTCGTCCCGG
ACCACACCGGCGAAGTCGTCCTCCACGAAGTCCCGGGAGAACCCGAGCCGGTCGGTCCAGAACTCGACCG
CTCCGGCGACGTCGCGCGCGGTGAGCACCGGAACGGCACTGGTCAACTTGGCCATGGTTTAGTTCCTCAC
CTTGTCGTATTATACTATGCCGATATACTATGCCGATGATTAATTGTCAACACGTGCTGATCAGATCCGA
AAATGGATATACAAGCTCCCGGGAGCTTTTTGCAAAAGCCTAGGCCTCCAAAAAAGCCTCCTCACTACTT
CTGGAATAGCTCAGAGGCAGAGGCGGCCTCGGCCTCTGCATAAATAAAAAAAATTAGTCAGCCATGGGGC
GGAGAATGGGCGGAACTGGGCGGAGTTAGGGGCGGGATGGGCGGAGTTAGGGGCGGGACTATGGTTGCTG
ACTAATTGAGATGCATGCTTTGCATACTTCTGCCTGCTGGGGAGCCTGGGGACTTTCCACACCTGGTTGC
TGACTAATTGAGATGCATGCTTTGCATACTTCTGCCTGCTGGGGAGCCTGGGGACTTTCCACACCCTAAC
TGACACACATTCCACAGAATTAATTCGCGTTAAATTTTTGTTAAATCAGCTCATTTTTTAACCAATAGGC
CGAAATCGGCAAAATCCCTTATAAATCAAAAGAATAGACCGAGATAGGGT
[37 nt withheld, positions 2221-2257]
AAAGAACGTGGACTCCAACGTCAAAGG
[49 nt withheld, positions 2285-2333]
T
[91 nt withheld, positions 2335-2425]
G
[124 nt withheld, positions 2427-2550]
GGGGATACCCCCTAGAGCCCCAGCTGGTTCTTTCCGCCTCAGAAGCCATAGAGCCCACCGCATCCCCAGC
ATGCCTGCTATTGTCTTCCCAATCCTCCCCCTTGCTGTCCTGCCCCACCCCACCCCCCAGAATAGAATGA
CACCTACTCAGACAATGCGATGCAATTTCCTCATTTTATTAGGAAAGGACAGTGGGAGTGGCACCTTCCA
GGGTCAAGGAAGGCACGGGGGAGGGGCAAACAACAGATGGCTGGCAACTAGAAGGCACAGTCGAGGCTGA
TCAGCGGGTTTAAACGGGCCCTGCTAGAGATTTTCCACACTGACTAAAAGGGTCTGAGGGATCTCTAGTT
ACCAGAGTCACACAACAGACGGGCACACACTACTTGAAGCACTCAAGGCAAGCTTTATTGAGGCTTAAGC
AGTGGGTTCCCTAGTTAGCCAGAGAGCTCCCAGGCTCAGATCTGGTCTAACCAGAGAGACCCAGTACAAG
CAAAAAGCAGATCTTGTCTTCGTTGGGAGTGAATTAGCCCTTCCAGTCCCCCCTTTTCTTTTAAAAAGTG
GCTAAGATCTACAGCTGCCTTGTAAGTCATTGGTCTTAAAGTCGACGCGGGGAGGCGGCCCAAAGGGAGA
TCCGACTCGTCTGAGGGCGAAGGCGAAGACGCGGAAGAGGCCGCAGAGCCGGCAGCAGGCCGCGGGAAGG
AAGGTCCGCTGGATTGAGGGCCGAAGGGACGTAGCAGAAGGACGTCCCGCGCAGAATCCAGGTGGCAACA
CAGGCGAGCAGCCAAGGAAAGGACGATGATTTCCCCGACAACACCACGGAATTGTCAGTGCCCAACAGCC
GAGCCCCTGTCCAGCAGCGGGCAAGGCAGGCGGCGATGAGTTCCGCCGTGGCAATAGGGAGGGGGAAAGC
GAAAGTCCCGGAAAGGAGCTGACAGGTGGTGGCAATGCCCCAACCAGTGGGGGTTGCGTCAGCAAACACA
GTGCACACCACGCCACGTTGCCTGACAACGGGCCACAACTCCTCATAAAGAGACAGCAACCAGGATTTAT
ACAAGGAGGAGAAAATGAAAGCCATACGGGAAGCAATAGCATGATACAAAGGCATTAAAGCAGCGTATCC
ACATAGCGTAAAAGGAGCAACATAGTTAAGAATACCAGTCAATCTTTCACAAATTTTGTAATCCAGAGGT
TGATTGTCGACTTAACGCGTTCAGGCACCGGGCTTGCGGGTCATGCACCAGGTGCGCGGTCCTTCGGGCA
CCTCGACGTCGGCGGTGACGGTGAAGCCGAGCCGCTCGTAGAAGGGGAGGTTGCGGGGCGCGGAGGTCTC
CAGGAAGGCGGGCACCCCGGCGCGCTCGGCCGCCTCCACTCCGGGGAGCACGACGGCGCTGCCCAGACCC
TTGCCCTGGTGGTCGGGCGAGACTCCGACGGTGGCCAGGAACCACGCGGGCTCCTTGGGCCGGTGCGGCG
CCAGGAGGCCTTCCATCTGTTGCTGCGCGGCCAGCCGGGAACCGCTCAACTCGGCCATGCGCGGGCCGAT
CTCGGCGAACACCGCCCCCGCTTCGACGCTCTCCGGCGTGGTCCAGACCGCCACCGCGGCGCCGTCGTCC
GCGACCCACACCTTGCCGATGTCGAGCCCGACGCGCGTGAGGAAGAGTTCTTGCAGCTCGGTGACCCGCT
CGATGTGGCGGTCCGGATCGACGGTGTGGCGCGTGGCGGGGTAGTCGGCGAACGCGGCGGCGAGGGTGCG
TACGGCCCTGGGGACGTCGTCGCGGGTGGCGAGGCGCACCGTGGGCTTGTACTCGGTCGGTCCAGGATTC
TCTTCGACATCTCCGGCTTGTTTCAGCAGAGAGAAGTTTGTTGCGCCGGATCCCTTATCGTCATCGTCTT
TGTAATCTTTCTTCTTCTTAGCCTGTCCAGCCTTCTTTGTGGCGGCAGGTCGCTTGTCGCCTCCCAGCTG
AGACAGGTCGATCCGTGTCTCGTACAGGCCGGTGATGCTCTGGTGGATCAGGGTGGCGTCCAGCACCTCT
TTGGTGCTGGTGTACCTCTTCCGGTCGATGGTGGTGTCAAAGTACTTGAAGGCGGCAGGGGCTCCCAGAT
TGGTCAGGGTAAACAGGTGGATGATATTCTCGGCCTGCTCTCTGATGGGCTTATCCCGGTGCTTGTTGTA
GGCGGACAGCACTTTGTCCAGATTAGCGTCGGCCAGGATCACTCTCTTGGAGAACTCGCTGATCTGCTCG
ATGATCTCGTCCAGGTAGTGCTTGTGCTGTTCCACAAACAGCTGTTTCTGCTCATTATCCTCGGGGGAGC
CCTTCAGCTTCTCATAGTGGCTGGCCAGGTACAGGAAGTTCACATATTTGGAGGGCAGGGCCAGTTCGTT
TCCCTTCTGCAGTTCGCCGGCAGAGGCCAGCATTCTCTTCCGGCCGTTTTCCAGCTCGAACAGGGAGTAC
TTAGGCAGCTTGATGATCAGGTCCTTTTTCACTTCTTTGTAGCCCTTGGCTTCCAGAAAGTCGATGGGAT
TCTTCTCGAAGCTGCTTCTTTCCATGATGGTGATCCCCAGCAGCTCTTTCACACTCTTCAGTTTCTTGGA
CTTGCCCTTTTCCACTTTGGCCACCACCAGCACAGAATAGGCCACGGTGGGGCTGTCGAAGCCGCCGTAC
TTCTTAGGGTCCCAGTCCTTCTTTCTGGCGATCAGCTTATCGCTGTTCCTCTTGGGCAGGATAGACTCTT
TGCTGAAGCCGCCTGTCTGCACCTCGGTCTTTTTCACGATATTCACTTGGGGCATGCTCAGCACTTTCCG
CACGGTGGCAAAATCCCGGCCCTTATCCCACACGATCTCCCCGGTTTCGCCGTTTGTCTCGATCAGAGGC
CGCTTCCGGATCTCGCCGTTGGCCAGGGTAATCTCGGTCTTGAAAAAGTTCATGATGTTGCTGTAGAAGA
AGTACTTGGCGGTAGCCTTGCCGATTTCCTGCTCGCTCTTGGCGATCATCTTCCGCACGTCGTACACCTT
GTAGTCGCCGTACACGAACTCGCTTTCCAGCTTAGGGTACTTTTTGATCAGGGCGGTTCCCACGACGGCG
TTCAGGTAGGCGTCGTGGGCGTGGTGGTAGTTGTTGATCTCGCGCACTTTGTAAAACTGGAAATCCTTCC
GGAAATCGGACACCAGCTTGGACTTCAGGGTGATCACTTTCACTTCCCGGATCAGCTTGTCATTCTCGTC
GTACTTAGTGTTCATCCGGGAGTCCAGGATCTGTGCCACGTGCTTTGTGATCTGCCGGGTTTCCACCAGC
TGTCTCTTGATGAAGCCGGCCTTATCCAGTTCGCTCAGGCCGCCTCTCTCGGCCTTGGTCAGATTGTCGA
ACTTTCTCTGGGTAATCAGCTTGGCGTTCAGCAGCTGCCGCCAGTAGTTCTTCATCTTCTTCACGACCTC
TTCGGAGGGCACGTTGTCGCTCTTGCCCCGGTTCTTGTCGCTTCTGGTCAGCACCTTGTTGTCGATGGAG
TCGTCCTTCAGAAAGCTCTGAGGCACGATATGGTCCACATCGTAGTCGGACAGCCGGTTGATGTCCAGTT
CCTGGTCCACGTACATATCCCGCCCATTCTGCAGGTAGTACAGGTACAGCTTCTCGTTCTGCAGCTGGGT
GTTTTCCACGGGGTGTTCTTTCAGGATCTGGCTGCCCAGCTCTTTGATGCCCTCTTCGATCCGCTTCATT
CTCTCGCGGCTGTTCTTCTGTCCCTTCTGGGTGGTCTGGTTCTCTCTGGCCATTTCGATCACGATGTTCT
CGGGCTTGTGCCGGCCCATCACTTTCACGAGCTCGTCCACCACCTTCACTGTCTGCAGGATGCCCTTCTT
AATGGCGGGGCTGCCGGCCAGATTGGCAATGTGCTCGTGCAGGCTATCGCCCTGGCCGGACACCTGGGCT
TTCTGGATGTCCTCTTTAAAGGTCAGGCTGTCGTCGTGGATCAGCTGCATGAAGTTTCTGTTGGCGAAGC
CGTCGGACTTCAGGAAATCCAGGATTGTCTTGCCGGACTGCTTGTCCCGGATGCCGTTGATCAGCTTCCG
GCTCAGCCTGCCCCAGCCGGTGTATCTCCGCCGCTTCAGCTGCTTCATCACTTTGTCGTCGAACAGGTGG
GCATAGGTTTTCAGCCGTTCCTCGATCATCTCTCTGTCCTCAAACAGTGTCAGGGTCAGCACGATATCTT
CCAGAATGTCCTCGTTTTCCTCATTGTCCAGGAAGTCCTTGTCCTTGATAATTTTCAGCAGATCGTGGTA
TGTGCCCAGGGAGGCGTTGAACCGATCTTCCACGCCGGAGATTTCCACGGAGTCGAAGCACTCGATTTTC
TTGAAGTAGTCCTCTTTCAGCTGCTTCACGGTCACTTTCCGGTTGGTCTTGAACAGCAGGTCCACGATGG
CCTTTTTCTGCTCGCCGCTCAGGAAGGCGGGCTTTCTCATTCCCTCGGTCACGTATTTCACTTTGGTCAG
CTCGTTATACACGGTGAAGTACTCGTACAGCAGGCTGTGCTTGGGCAGCACCTTCTCGTTGGGCAGGTTC
TTATCGAAGTTGGTCATCCGCTCGATGAAGCTCTGGGCGGAAGCGCCCTTGTCCACCACTTCCTCGAAGT
TCCAGGGGGTGATGGTTTCCTCGCTCTTTCTGGTCATCCAGGCGAATCTGCTGTTTCCCCTGGCCAGAGG
GCCCACGTAGTAGGGGATGCGGAAGGTCAGGATCTTCTCGATCTTTTCCCGGTTGTCCTTCAGGAATGGG
TAAAAATCTTCCTGCCGCCGCAGAATGGCGTGCAGCTCTCCCAGGTGGATCTGGTGGGGGATGCTGCCGT
TGTCGAAGGTCCGCTGCTTCCGCAGCAGGTCCTCTCTGTTCAGCTTCACGAGCAGTTCCTCGGTGCCGTC
CATCTTTTCCAGGATGGGCTTGATGAACTTGTAGAACTCTTCCTGGCTGGCTCCGCCGTCAATGTAGCCG
GCGTAGCCGTTCTTGCTCTGGTCGAAGAAAATCTCTTTGTACTTCTCAGGCAGCTGCTGCCGCACGAGAG
CTTTCAGCAGGGTCAGGTCCTGGTGGTGCTCGTCGTATCTCTTGATCATAGAGGCGCTCAGGGGGGCCTT
GGTGATCTCGGTGTTCACTCTCAGGATGTCGCTCAGCAGGATGGCGTCGGACAGGTTCTTGGCGGCCAGA
AACAGGTCGGCGTACTGGTCGCCGATCTGGGCCAGCAGGTTGTCCAGGTCGTCGTCGTAGGTGTCCTTGC
TCAGCTGCAGTTTGGCATCCTCGGCCAGGTCGAAGTTGCTCTTGAAGTTGGGGGTCAGGCCCAGGCTCAG
GGCAATCAGGTTTCCGAACAGGCCATTCTTCTTCTCGCCGGGCAGCTGGGCGATCAGATTTTCCAGCCGT
CTGCTCTTGCTCAGTCTGGCAGACAGGATGGCCTTGGCGTCCACGCCGCTGGCGTTGATGGGGTTTTCCT
CGAACAGCTGGTTGTAGGTCTGCACCAGCTGGATGAACAGCTTGTCCACGTCGCTGTTGTCGGGGTTCAG
GTCGCCCTCGATCAGGAAGTGGCCCCGGAACTTGATCATGTGGGCCAGGGCCAGATAGATCAGCCGCAGG
TCGGCCTTGTCGGTGCTGTCCACCAGTTTCTTTCTCAGGTGGTAGATGGTGGGGTACTTCTCGTGGTAGG
CCACCTCGTCCACGATGTTGCCGAAGATGGGGTGCCGCTCGTGCTTCTTATCCTCTTCCACCAGGAAGGA
CTCTTCCAGTCTGTGGAAGAAGCTGTCGTCCACCTTGGCCATCTCGTTGCTGAAGATCTCTTGCAGATAG
CAGATCCGGTTCTTCCGTCTGGTGTATCTTCTTCTGGCGGTTCTCTTCAGCCGGGTGGCCTCGGCTGTTT
CGCCGCTGTCGAACAGCAGGGCTCCGATCAGGTTCTTCTTGATGCTGTGCCGGTCGGTGTTGCCCAGCAC
CTTGAATTTCTTGCTGGGCACCTTGTACTCGTCGGTGATCACGGCCCAGCCCACAGAGTTGGTGCCGATG
TCCAGGCCGATGCTGTACTTCTTGTCCATGGTGGCAGCGCTCTAGAACCGGTCCTGTGTTCTGGCGGCAA
ACCCGTTGCGAAAAAGAACGTTCACGGCGACTACTGCACTTATATACGGTTCTCCCCCACCCTCGGGAAA
AAGGCGGAGCCAGTACACGACATCACTTTCCCAGTTTACCCCGCGCCACCTTCTCTAGGCACCGGATCAA
TTGCCGACCCCTCCCCCCAACTTCTCGGGGACTGTGGGCGATGTGCGCTCTGCCCACTGACGGGCACCGG
AGCCAATTCCCACTCCTTTCAAGACCTAGCTAGCGAATTCAAAAAAGCACCGACTCGGTGCCACTTTTTC
AAGTTGATAACGGACTAGCCTTATTTTAACTTGCTATTTCTAGCTCTAAAACCCATCTACTTCACTGCCT
ATCCCGGTGTTTCGTCCTTTCCACAAGATATATAAAGCCAAGAAATCGAAATACTTTCAAGTTACGGTAA
GCATATGATAGTCCATTTTAAAACATAATTTTAAAACTGCAAACTACCCAAGAAATTATTACTTTCTACG
TCACGTATTTTGTACTAATATCTTTGTGTTTACAGTCAAATTAATTCTAATTATCTCTCTAACAGCCTTG
TATCGTATATGCAAATATGAAGGAATCATGGGAAATAGGCCCTCGGTACCTTAATTAACCAAACTGGATC
TCTGCTGTCCCTGTAATAAACCCGAAAATTTTGAATTTTTGTAATTTGTTTTTGTAATTCTTTAGTTTGT
ATGTCTGTTGCTATTATGTCTACTATTCTTTCCCCTGCACTGTACCCCCCAATCCCCCCTTTTCTTTTAA
AATTGTGGATGAATACTGCCATTTGTCTGCAGAATTGGCGCACGCAGTGCCGATCCGTTCACTAATCGAA
TGGATCTGTCTCTGTCTCTCTCTCCACCTTCTTCTTCTATTCCTTCGGGCCTGTCGGGTCCCCTCGGGGT
TGGGAGGTGGGTCTGAAACGATAATGGTGAATATCCCTGCCTAACTCTATTCACTATAGAAAGTACAGCA
AAAACTATTCTTAAACCTACCAAGCCTCCTACTATCATTATGAATAATTTTATATACCACAGCCAATTTG
TTATGTTAAACCAATTCCACAAACTTGCCCATTTATCTAATTCCAATAATTCTTGTTCATTCTTTTCTTG
CTGGTTTTGCGATTCTTCAATTAAGGAGTGTATTAAGCTTGTGTAATTGTTAATTTCTCTGTCCCACTCC
ATCCAGGTCGTGTGATTCCAAATCTGTTCCAGAGATTTATTACTCCAACTAGCATTCCAAGGCACAGCAG
TGGTGCAAATGAGTTTTCCAGAGCAACCCCAAATCCCCAGGAGCTGTTGATCCTTTAGGTATCTTTCCAC
AGCCAGGATTCTTGCCTGGAGCTGCTTGATGCCCCAGACTGTGAGTTGCAACAGATGCTGTTGCGCCTCA
ATAGCCCTCAGCAAATTGTTCTGCTGCTGCACTATACCAGACAATAATTGTCTGGCCTGTACCGTCAGCG
TCATTGACGCTGCGCCCATAGTGCTTCCTGCTGCTCCCAAGAACCCAAGGAACAAAGCTCCTATTCCCAC
TGCTCTTTTTTCTCTCTGCACCACTCTTCTCTTTGCCTTGGTGGGTGCTACTCCTAATGGTTCAATTTTT
ACTACTTTATATTTATATAATTCACTTCTCCAATTGTCCCTCATATCTCCTCCTCCAGGTCTGAAGATCA
GCGGCCGCTTGCTGTGCGGTGGTCTTACTTTTGTTTTGCTCTTCCTCTATCTTGTCTAAAGCTTCCTTGG
TGTCTTTTATCTCTATCCTTTGATGCACACAATAGAGGGTTGCTACTGTATTATATAATGATCTAAGTTC
TTCTGATCCTGTCTGAAGGGATGGTTGTAGCTGTCCCAGTATTTGTCTACAGCCTTCTGATGTTTCTAAC
AGGCCAGGATTAACTGCGAATCGTTCTAGCTCCCTGCTTGCCCATACTATATGTTTTAATTTATATTTTT
TCTTTCCCCCTGGCCTTAACCGAATTTTTTCCCATCGCGATCTAATTCTCCCCCGCTTAATACTGACGCT
CTCGCACCCATCTCTCTCCTTCTAGCCTCCGCTAGTCAAAATTTTTGGCGTACTCACCAGTCGCCGCCCC
TCGCCTCTTGCCGTGCGCGCTTCAGCAAGCCGAGTCCTGCGTCGAGAGAGCTCCTCTGGTTTCCCTTTCG
CTTTCAAGTCCCTGTTCGGGCGCCACTGCTAGAGATTTTCCACACTGACTAAAAGGGTCTGAGGGATCTC
TAGTTACCAGAGTCACACAACAGACGGGCACACACTACTTGAAGCACTCAAGGCAAGCTTTATTGAGGCT
TAAGCAGTGGGTTCCCTAGTTAGCCAGAGAGCTCCCAGGCTCAGATCTGGTCTAACCAGAGAGACCCAGT
ACAGGCAAAACGCGCTGCTTATATAGACCTCCCACCGTACACGCCTACCGCCCATTTGCGTCAATGGGGC
GGAGTTGTTACGACATTTTGGAAAGTCCCGTTGATTTTGGTGCCAAAACAAACTCCCATTGACGTCAATG
GGGTGGAGACTTGGAAATCCCCGTGAGTCAAACCGCTATCCACGCCCATTGATGTACTGCCAAAACCGCA
TCACCATGGTAATAGCGATGACTAATACGTAGATGTACTGCCAAGTAGGAAAGTCCCATAAGGTCATGTA
CTGGGCATAATGCCAGGCGGGCCATTTACCGTCATTGACGTCAATAGGGGGCGTACTTGGCATATGATAC
ACTTGATGTACTGCCAAGTGGGCAGTTTACCGTAAATACTCCACCCATTGACGTCAATGGAAAGTCCCTA
TTGGCGTTACTATGGGAACATACGTCATTATTGACGTCAATGGGCGGGGGTCGTTGGGCGGTCAGCCAGG
CGGGCCATTTACCGTAAGTTATGTAACGCGGAACTCCATATATGGGCTATGAACTAATGACCCCGTAATT
GATTACTATTAATAACTAGTCAATAATCAATGTCAACGCGTATATCTGGCCCGTACATCGCGAAGCAGCG
CAAAACGCCTAACCCTAAGCAGATTCTTCATGCAATTGTCGGTCAAGCCTTGCCTTGTTGTAGCTTAAAT
TTTGCTCGCGCACTACTCAGCGACCTCCAACACACAAGCAGGGAGCAGATACTGGCTTAACTATGCGGCA
TCAGAGCAGATTGTACTGAGAGTGCACCATAGGGGATCGGGAGATCTCCCGATCCGTCGACGTCAGGTGG
CACTTTTCGGGGAAATGTGCGCGGAACCCCTATTTGTTTATTTTTCTAAATACATTCAAATATGTATCCG
CTCATGAGACAATAACCCTGATAAATGCTTCAATAATATTGAAAAAGGAAGAGTATGAGTATTCAACATT
TCCGTGTCGCCCTTATTCCCTTTTTTGCGGCATTTTGCCTTCCTGTTTTTGCTCACCCAGAAACGCTGGT
GAAAGTAAAAGATGCTGAAGATCAGTTGGGTGCACGAGTGGGTTACATCGAACTGGATCTCAACAGCGGT
AAGATCCTTGAGAGTTTTCGCCCCGAAGAACGTTTTCCAATGATGAGCACTTTTAAAGTTCTGCTATGTG
GCGCGGTATTATCCCGTATTGACGCCGGGCAAGAGCAACTCGGTCGCCGCATACACTATTCTCAGAATGA
CTTGGTTGAGTACTCACCAGTCACAGAAAAGCATCTTACGGATGGCATGACAGTAAGAGAATTATGCAGT
GCTGCCATAACCATGAGTGATAACACTGCGGCCAACTTACTTCTGACAACGATCGGAGGACCGAAGGAGC
TAACCGCTTTTTTGCACAACATGGGGGATCATGTAACTCGCCTTGATCGTTGGGAACCGGAGCTGAATGA
AGCCATACCAAACGACGAGCGTGACACCACGATGCCTGTAGCAATGGCAACAACGTTGCGCAAACTATTA
ACTGGCGAACTACTTACTCTAGCTTCCCGGCAACAATTAATAGACTGGATGGAGGCGGATAAAGTTGCAG
GACCACTTCTGCGCTCGGCCCTTCCGGCTGGCTGGTTTATTGCTGATAAATCTGGAGCCGGTGAGCGTGG
GTCTCGCGGTATCATTGCAGCACTGGGGCCAGATGGTAAGCCCTCCCGTATCGTAGTTATCTACACGACG
GGGAGTCAGGCAACTATGGATGAACGAAATAGACAGATCGCTGAGATAGGTGCCTCACTGATTAAGCATT
GGTAACTGTCAGACCAAGTTTACTCATATATACTTTAGATTGATTTAAAACTTCATTTTTAATTTAAAAG
GATCTAGGTGAAGATCCTTTTTGATAATCTCATGACCAAAATCCCTTAACGTGAGTTTTCGTTCCACTGA
GCGTCAGACCCCGTAGAAAAGATCAAAGGATCTTC
